>Addgene plasmid #30245 | pETCON-E62/design_19 | depositor partial sequence | sequence record 13901 | Author sequence
CATATGAAGATAGTTCCTCCTAAGCCATTTTTCTTTGAAGCAGGTGAAAGAGCCGTTTTATTGTTGCACG
GTTTTACTGGTAATTCCGCCGACGTTAGAATGTTGGGTAGATTTTTAGAATCTAAGGGTTACACATGTCA
TGCACCAATCTATTCAGGTCACGGTGTCCCACCTGAAGCTTTGACCAGATTTGGTCCTGAAGCATGGTGG
CAAGACGTTATGAACGGTTACGAATTCTTGAAAAATAAGGGTTACGAAAAGATTGCTGTAGCAGGTTTGT
CTTTAGGTGGTGTCTTCTCATTGAAGTTAGGTTATACCGTCCCAATCGAAGGTATTGTTACTATGTGCGC
CCCTATGTATATCAAATCCGAAGAAACCATGTACGAAGGTGTATTGGAATACGCTAGAGAATACAAAAAG
AGAGAGGGTAAATCAGAAGAACAAATCGAACAAGAAATGGAAAAGTTTAAACAAACTCCAATGTTGACAT
TAAAGGCCTTGCAAGAATTAATTGCTGATGTTAGAGACCATTTGGATTTGATATACGCACCTACTTTCGT
TGTACAAGCCAGACACGACGAAATGATCAACCCAGATTCCGCTAACATCATCTATAACGAAATCGAAAGT
CCTGTTAAGCAAATCAAGTGGTACGAACAATCTGGTCATGTAATTACATTAGATCAAGAAAAGGACCAAT
TACACGAAGACATATACGCATTTTTAGAATCATTAGACTGGCTCGAG
