>Addgene plasmid #30245 | pETCON-E62/design_19 | addgene partial sequence | sequence record 35421 | 30245 with GAL1
CTTCATACATTTTCAATTAAGATGCAGTTACTTCGCTGTTTTTCAATATTTTCTGTTATTGCTTCAGTTT
TAGCACAGGAACTGACAACTATATGCGAGCAAATCCCCTCACCAACTTTAGAATCGACGCCGTACTCTTT
GTCAACGACTACTATTTTGGCCAACGGGAAGGCAATGCAAGGAGTTTTTGAATATTACAAATCAGTAACG
TTTGTCAGTAATTGCGGTTCTCACCCCTCAACAACTAGCAAAGGCAGCCCCATAAACACACAGTATGTTT
TTAAGGACAATAGCTCGACGATTGAAGGTAGATACCCATACGACGTTCCAGACTACGCTCTGCAGGCTAG
TGGTGGAGGAGGCTCTGGTGGAGGCGGTAGCGGAGGCGGAGGGTCGGCTAGCCATATGAAGATAGTTCCT
CCTAAGCCATTTTTCTTTGAAGCAGGTGAAAGAGCCGTTTTATTGTTGCACGGTTTTACTGGTAATTCCG
CCGACGTTAGAATGTTGGGTAGATTTTTAGAATCTAAGGGTTACACATGTCATGCACCAATCTATTCAGG
TCACGGTGTCCCACCTGAAGCTTTGACCAGATTTGGTCCTGAAGCATGGTGGCAAGACGTTATGAACGGT
TACGAATTCTTGAAAAATAAGGGTTACGAAAAGATTGCTGTAGCAGGTTTGTCTTTAGGTGGTGTCTTCT
CATTGAAGTTAGGTTATACCGTCCCAATCGAAGGTATTGTTACTATGTGCGCCCCTATGTATATCAAATC
CGAAGAAACCATGTACGAAGGTGTATTGGAATACGCTAGAG
