[The description below was written by a language model from this plasmid's Addgene catalogue record.]
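Description:
pETCON-E62/design_19 is a yeast expression plasmid built on the pETCON backbone (about 5.4 kb without insert). It carries a 747 bp synthetic open reading frame encoding E62, a computationally designed protein intended to bind ACP2 of Mycobacterium tuberculosis. The insert is a designed sequence rather than a natural gene. It was placed in the vector by restriction cloning between NdeI and XhoI, and both sites remain intact, so the design can be excised or swapped for other variants. In bacteria the plasmid is maintained at high copy under ampicillin selection.

The record gives no feature table. It does not state the promoter, the yeast origin of replication, the yeast selectable marker, or any fusion partners or epitope tags. pETCON-type vectors are generally used for yeast surface display, in which the cloned protein is fused to a cell-wall anchoring partner so that binding to a labelled target can be measured on intact cells, but the details of that arrangement in this construct cannot be confirmed from the fields provided.

The associated publication describes a community-wide assessment of protein-interface modelling aimed at improving design methodology. This suggests that the plasmid is one of a series of designed binders that were made available alongside that benchmark. It would typically be used to express the E62 design in yeast and test experimentally whether it binds its intended ACP2 target. It could also serve as a reference or starting point for evaluating and refining computational interface design.
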