Addgene plasmid #30245: pETCON-E62/design_19
Depositing lab: David Baker. Depositing organization: University of Washington. Publication: Community-Wide Assessment of Protein-Interface Modeling Suggests Improvements to Design Methodology. Fleishman SJ, Whitehead TA, Strauch EM, Corn JE, Qin S, Zhou HX, Mitchell JC, Demerdash ON, Takeda-Shitaka M, Terashi G, Moal IH, Li X, Bates PA, Zacharias M, Park H, Ko JS, Lee H, Seok C, Bourquard T, Bernauer J, Poupon A, Aze J, Soner S, Ovali SK, Ozbek P, Tal NB, Haliloglu T, Hwang H, Vreven T, Pierce BG, Weng Z, Perez-Cano L, Pons C, Fernandez-Recio J, Jiang F, Yang F, Gong X, Cao L, Xu X, Liu B, Wang P, Li C, Wang C, Robert CH, Guharoy M, Liu S, Huang Y, Li L, Guo D, Chen Y, Xiao Y, London N, Itzhaki Z, Schueler-Furman O, Inbar Y, Patapov V, Cohen M, Schreiber G, Tsuchiya Y, Kanamori E, Standley DM, Nakamura H, Kinoshita K, Driggers CM, Hall RG, Morgan JL, Hsu VL, Zhan J, Yang Y, Zhou Y, Kastritis PL, Bonvin AM, Zhang W, Camacho CJ, Kilambi KP, Sircar A, Gray JJ, Ohue M, Uchikoga N, Matsuzaki Y, Ishida T, Akiyama Y, Khashan R, Bush S, Fouches D, Tropsha A, Esquivel-Rodriguez J, Kihara D, Stranges PB, Jacak R, Kuhlman B, Huang SY, Zou X, Wodak SJ, Janin J, Baker D. J Mol Biol. 2011 Sep 29. 10.1016/j.jmb.2011.09.031 PubMed 22001016.
Backbone
  Vector backbone: pETCON
  Backbone size w/o insert (bp): 5400
  Vector type: Yeast Expression
Growth in bacteria
  Bacterial resistance: Ampicillin, 100 μg/mL
  Growth temperature: 37°C
  Growth strain: DH5alpha
  Copy number: High Copy
Gene/Insert
  Gene/Insert name: Mtb ACP2 designed binding protein E62
  Species: Designed Sequence
  Insert size (bp): 747
  Cloning method: Restriction Enzyme; 5′ cloning site NdeI (not destroyed); 3′ cloning site XhoI (not destroyed)
  Sequencing primers: 5′ UP-GS
Terms and licenses: Academic/Nonprofit Terms; Industry Terms: Not Available to Industry
How to cite: pETCON-E62/design_19 was a gift from David Baker (Addgene plasmid # 30245 ; http://n2t.net/addgene:30245 ; RRID:Addgene_30245)
